>Addgene plasmid #152779 | pGBW-m4133472 | depositor full sequence | sequence record 295791 | Full Sequence
CACCATGTCTGATAATGGACCCCAAAATCAGCGAAATGCACCCCGCATTACGTTTGGTGGACCCTCAGAT
TCAACTGGCAGTAACCAGAATGGAGAACGCAGTGGGGCGCGATCAAAACAACGTCGGCCCCAAGGTTTAC
CCAATAATACTGCGTCTTGGTTCACCGCTCTCACTCAACATGGCAAGGAAGACCTTAAATTCCCTCGAGG
ACAAGGCGTTCCAATTAACACCAATAGCAGTCCAGATGACCAAATTGGCTACTACCGAAGAGCTACCAGA
CGAATTCGTGGTGGTGACGGTAAAATGAAAGATCTCAGTCCAAGATGGTATTTCTACTACCTAGGAACTG
GGCCAGAAGCTGGACTTCCCTATGGTGCTAACAAAGACGGCATCATATGGGTTGCAACTGAGGGAGCCTT
GAATACACCAAAAGATCACATTGGCACCCGCAATCCTGCTAACAATGCTGCAATCGTGCTACAACTTCCT
CAAGGAACAACATTGCCAAAAGGCTTCTACGCAGAAGGGAGCAGAGGCGGCAGTCAAGCCTCTTCTCGTT
CCTCATCACGTAGTCGCAACAGTTCAAGAAATTCAACTCCAGGCAGCAGTAGGGGAACTTCTCCTGCTAG
AATGGCTGGCAATGGCGGTGATGCTGCTCTTGCTTTGCTGCTGCTTGACAGATTGAACCAGCTTGAGAGC
AAAATGTCTGGTAAAGGCCAACAACAACAAGGCCAAACTGTCACTAAGAAATCTGCTGCTGAGGCTTCTA
AGAAGCCTCGGCAAAAACGTACTGCCACTAAAGCATACAATGTAACACAAGCTTTCGGCAGACGTGGTCC
AGAACAAACCCAAGGAAATTTTGGGGACCAGGAACTAATCAGACAAGGAACTGATTACAAACATTGGCCG
CAAATTGCACAATTTGCCCCCAGCGCTTCAGCGTTCTTCGGAATGTCGCGCATTGGCATGGAAGTCACAC
CTTCGGGAACGTGGTTGACCTACACAGGTGCCATCAAATTGGATGACAAAGATCCAAATTTCAAAGATCA
AGTCATTTTGCTGAATAAGCATATTGACGCATACAAAACATTCCCACCAACAGAGCCTAAAAAGGACAAA
AAGAAGAAGGCTGATGAAACTCAAGCCTTACCGCAGAGACAGAAGAAACAGCAAACTGTGACTCTTCTTC
CTGCTGCAGATTTGGATGATTTCTCCAAACAATTGCAACAATCCATGAGCAGTGCTGACTCAACTCAGGC
CGAAAACCTTTACTTTCAGTCGATGAGTGACAAAATCATTCATCTAACCGATGACTCCTTTGATACAGAC
GTGTTGAAGGCCGATGGTGCGATACTGGTAGATTTCTGGGCTGAATGGTGTGGCCCGTGCAAGATGATCG
CACCCATTCTGGACGAGATCGCCGACGAGTATCAAGGAAAATTAACTGTCGCTAAGCTTAATATAGATCA
GAACCCAGGGACGGCACCTAAATACGGCATCAGGGGAATACCTACCCTCCTGCTCTTTAAGAATGGGGAA
GTTGCCGCGACAAAAGTGGGAGCCCTGTCTAAGGGCCAGCTAAAAGAGTTCTTGGACGCTAACCTGGCAG
GTTCAGGCTCGGGGCACATGCACCATCACCATCACCATAGCAGCGGGCTCGTGCCACGCGGCTAAGCTAG
CTTGACTGACTGAGATACAGCGTACCTTCAGCTCACAGACATGATAAGATACATTGATGAGTTTGGACAA
ACCACAACTAGAATGCAGTGAAAAAAATGCTTTATTTGTGAAATTTGTGATGCTATTGCTTTATTTGTAA
CCATTATAAGCTGCAATAAACAAGTTAACAACAACAATTGCATTCATTTTATGTTTCAGGTTCAGGGGGA
GGTGTGGGAGGTTTTTTAAAGCAAGTAAAACCTCTACAAATGTGGTATTGGCCCATCTCTATCGGTATCG
TAGCATAACCCCTTGGGGCCTCTAAACGGGTCTTGAGGGGTTTTTTGTGCCCCTCGGGCCGGATTGCTAT
CTACCGGCATTGGCGCAGAAAAAAATGCCTGATGCGACGCTGCGCGTCTTATACTCCCACATATGCCAGA
TTCAGCAACGGATACGGCTTCCCCAACTTGCCCACTTCCATACGTGTCCTCCTTACCAGAAATTTATCCT
TAAGGTCGTCAGCTATCCTGCAGGCGATCTCTCGATTTCGATCAAGACATTCCTTTAATGGTCTTTTCTG
GACACCACTAGGGGTCAGAAGTAGTTCATCAAACTTTCTTCCCTCCCTAATCTCATTGGTTACCTTGGGC
TATCGAAACTTAATTAACCAGTCAAGTCAGCTACTTGGCGAGATCGACTTGTCTGGGTTTCGACTACGCT
CAGAATTGCGTCAGTCAAGTTCGATCTGGTCCTTGCTATTGCACCCGTTCTCCGATTACGAGTTTCATTT
AAATCATGTGAGCAAAAGGCCAGCAAAAGGCCAGGAACCGTAAAAAGGCCGCGTTGCTGGCGTTTTTCCA
TAGGCTCCGCCCCCCTGACGAGCATCACAAAAATCGACGCTCAAGTCAGAGGTGGCGAAACCCGACAGGA
CTATAAAGATACCAGGCGTTTCCCCCTGGAAGCTCCCTCGTGCGCTCTCCTGTTCCGACCCTGCCGCTTA
CCGGATACCTGTCCGCCTTTCTCCCTTCGGGAAGCGTGGCGCTTTCTCATAGCTCACGCTGTAGGTATCT
CAGTTCGGTGTAGGTCGTTCGCTCCAAGCTGGGCTGTGTGCACGAACCCCCCGTTCAGCCCGACCGCTGC
GCCTTATCCGGTAACTATCGTCTTGAGTCCAACCCGGTAAGACACGACTTATCGCCACTGGCAGCAGCCA
CTGGTAACAGGATTAGCAGAGCGAGGTATGTAGGCGGTGCTACAGAGTTCTTGAAGTGGTGGCCTAACTA
CGGCTACACTAGAAGAACAGTATTTGGTATCTGCGCTCTGCTGAAGCCAGTTACCTTCGGAAAAAGAGTT
GGTAGCTCTTGATCCGGCAAACAAACCACCGCTGGTAGCGGTGGTTTTTTTGTTTGCAAGCAGCAGATTA
CGCGCAGAAAAAAAGGATCTCAAGAAGATCCTTTGATCTTTTCTACGGGGTCTGACGCTCAGTGGAACGA
AAACTCACGTTAAGGGATTTTGGTCATGAGATTATCAAAAAGGATCTTCACCTAGATCCTTTTAAATTAA
AAATGAAGTTTTAAATCAATCTAAAGTATATATGAGTAAACTTGGTCTGACAGTTACCAATGCTTAATCA
GTGAGGCACCTATCTCAGCGATCTGTCTATTTCGTTCATCCATAGTTGCATTTAAATTTCCGAACTCTCC
AAGGCCCTCGTCGGAAAATCTTCAAACCTTTCGTCCGATCCATCTTGCAGGCTACCTCTCGAACGAACTA
TCGCAAGTCTCTTGGCCGGCCTTGCGCCTTGGCTATTGCTTGGCAGCGCCTATCGCCAGGTATTACTCCA
ATCCCGAATATCCGAGATCGGGATCACCCGAGAGAAGTTCAACCTACATCCTCAATCCCGATCTATCCGA
GATCCGAGGAATATCGAAATCGGGGCGCGCCTGGCCTCCGCGCCGGGTTTTGGCGCCTCCCGCGGGCGCC
CCCCTCGTCACGGCGAGCGCTGCCACGTCAGACGAAGGGCGCAGGAGCGTCCTGATCCTTCCGCCCGGAC
GCTCAGGACAGCGGCCCGCTGCTCATAAGACTCGGCCTTAGAACCCCAGTATCAGCAGAAGGACATTTTA
GGACGGGACTTGGGTGACTCTAGGGCACTGGTTTTCTTTCCAGAGAGCGGAACAGGCGAGGAAAAGTAGT
CCCTTCTCGGCGATTCTGCGGAGGGATCTCCGTGGGGCGGTGAACGCCGATGATTATATAAGGACGCGCC
GGGTGTGGCACAGCTAGTTCCGTCGCAGCCGGGATTTGGGTCGCGGTTCTTGTTTGTGGATCGCTGTGAT
CGTCACTTGGTGAGTAGCGGGCTGCTGGGCTGGCCGGGGCTTTCGTGGCCGCCGGGCCGCTCGGTGGGAC
GGAAGCGTGTGGAGAGACCGCCAAGGGCTGTAGTCTGGGTCCGCGAGCAAGGTTGCCCTGAACTGGGGGT
TGGGGGGAGCGCAGCAAAATGGCGGCTGTTCCCGAGTCTTGAATGGAAGACGCTTGTGAGGCGGGCTGTG
AGGTCGTTGAAACAAGGTGGGGGGCATGGTGGGCGGCAAGAACCCAAGGTCTTGAGCCCTTCGCTAATGC
GGGAAAGCTCTTATTCGGGTGAGATGGGCTGGGCACCATCTGGGGACCCTGACGTGAAGTTTGTCACTGA
CTGGAGAACTCGGTTTGTCGTCTGTTGCGGGGGCGGCAGTTATGGCGGTGCCGTTGGGCAGTGCACCCGT
ACCTTTGGGAGCGCGCGCCCTCGTCGTGTCGTGACGTCACCCGTTCTGTTGGCTTATAATGCAGGGTGGG
GCCACCTGCCGGTAGGTGTGCGGTAGGCTTTTCTCCGTCGCAGGACGCAGGGTTCGGGCCTAGGGTAGGC
TCTCCTGAATCGACAGGCGCCGGACCTCTGGTGAGGGGAGGGATAAGTGAGGCGTCAGTTTCTTTGGTCG
GTTTTATGTACCTATCTTCTTAAGTAGCTGAAGCTCCGGTTTTGAACTATGCGCTCGGGGTTGGCGAGTG
TGTTTTGTGAAGTTTTTTAGGCACCTTTTGAAATGTAATCATTTGGGTCAATATGTAATTTTCAGTGTTA
GACTTGTAAATTGTCCGCTAAATTCTGGCCGTTTTTGGCTTTTTTGTTAGACAACATGACCGAGTACAAG
CCCACGGTGCGCCTCGCCACCCGCGACGACGTCCCCAGGGCCGTACGCACCCTCGCCGCCGCGTTCGCCG
ACTACCCCGCCACGCGCCACACCGTCGATCCGGACCGCCACATCGAGCGGGTCACCGAGCTGCAAGAACT
CTTCCTCACGCGCGTCGGGCTCGACATCGGCAAGGTGTGGGTCGCGGACGACGGCGCCGCGGTGGCGGTC
TGGACCACGCCGGAGAGCGTCGAAGCGGGGGCGGTGTTCGCCGAGATCGGCCCGCGCATGGCCGAGTTGA
GCGGTTCCCGGCTGGCCGCGCAGCAACAGATGGAGGGCCTCCTGGCGCCGCACCGGCCCAAGGAGCCCGC
GTGGTTCCTGGCCACCGTCGGCGTCTCGCCCGACCACCAGGGCAAGGGTCTGGGCAGCGCCGTCGTGCTC
CCCGGAGTGGAGGCCGCCGAGCGCGCCGGGGTGCCCGCCTTCCTGGAGACCTCCGCGCCCCGCAACCTCC
CCTTCTACGAGCGGCTCGGCTTCACCGTCACCGCCGACGTCGAGGTGCCCGAAGGACCGCGCACCTGGTG
CATGACCCGCAAGCCCGGTGCCTAGGCTAGTATGTAAGCCTAGTCTTAGATAATAAAATCGCTATCCATC
GAAGATGGATGTGTGTTGGTTTTTTGTGTGTGTAACGCTAGGCGCGCCTGGTGTACCGAGAACGATCCTC
TCAGTGCGAGTCTCGACGATCCATATCGTTGCTTGGCAGTCAGCCAGTCGGAATCCAGCTTGGGACCCAG
GAAGTCCAATCGTCAGATATTGTACTCAAGCCTGGTCACGGCAGCGTACCGATCTGTTTAAACCTAGATA
TTGATAGTCTGATCGGTCAACGTATAATCGAGTCCTAGCTTTTGCAAACATCTATCAAGAGACAGGATCA
GCAGGAGGCTTTCGCATGAGTATTCAACATTTCCGTGTCGCCCTTATTCCCTTTTTTGCGGCATTTTGCC
TTCCTGTTTTTGCTCACCCAGAAACGCTGGTGAAAGTAAAAGATGCTGAAGATCAGTTGGGTGCGCGAGT
GGGTTACATCGAACTGGATCTCAACAGCGGTAAGATCCTTGAGAGTTTTCGCCCCGAAGAACGCTTTCCA
ATGATGAGCACTTTTAAAGTTCTGCTATGTGGCGCGGTATTATCCCGTATTGACGCCGGGCAAGAGCAAC
TCGGTCGCCGCATACACTATTCTCAGAATGACTTGGTTGAGTATTCACCAGTCACAGAAAAGCATCTTAC
GGATGGCATGACAGTAAGAGAATTATGCAGTGCTGCCATAACCATGAGTGATAACACTGCGGCCAACTTA
CTTCTGACAACGATTGGAGGACCGAAGGAGCTAACCGCTTTTTTGCACAACATGGGGGATCATGTAACTC
GCCTTGATCGTTGGGAACCGGAGCTGAATGAAGCCATACCAAACGACGAGCGTGACACCACGATGCCTGT
AGCAATGGCAACAACCTTGCGTAAACTATTAACTGGCGAACTACTTACTCTAGCTTCCCGGCAACAGTTG
ATAGACTGGATGGAGGCGGATAAAGTTGCAGGACCACTTCTGCGCTCGGCCCTTCCGGCTGGCTGGTTTA
TTGCTGATAAATCTGGAGCCGGTGAGCGTGGGTCTCGCGGTATCATTGCAGCACTGGGGCCAGATGGTAA
GCCCTCCCGTATCGTAGTTATCTACACGACGGGGAGTCAGGCAACTATGGATGAACGAAATAGACAGATC
GCTGAGATAGGTGCCTCACTGATTAAGCATTGGTAACCGATTCTAGGTGCATTGGCGCAGAAAAAAATGC
CTGATGCGACGCTGCGCGTCTTATACTCCCACATATGCCAGATTCAGCAACGGATACGGCTTCCCCAACT
TGCCCACTTCCATACGTGTCCTCCTTACCAGAAATTTATCCTTAAGATCGTTTAAACTCGACTCTGGCTC
TATCGAATCTCCGTCGTTTCGAGCTTACGCGAACAGCCGTGGCGCTCATTTGCTCGTCGGGCATCGAATC
TCGTCAGCTATCGTCAGCTTACCTTTTTGGCAGCGATCGCGGCTCCCGACATCTTGGACCATTAGCTCCA
CAGGTATCTTCTTCCCTCTAGTGGTCATAACAGCAGCTTCAGCTACCTCTCAATTCAAAAAACCCCTCAA
GACCCGTTTAGAGGCCCCAAGGGGTTATGCTATCAATCGTTGCGTTACACACACAAAAAACCAACACACA
TCCATCTTCGATGGATAGCGATTTTATTATCTAACTGCTGATCGAGTGTAGCCAGATCTAGTAATCAATT
ACGGGGTCATTAGTTCATAGCCCATATATGGAGTTCCGCGTTACATAACTTACGGTAAATGGCCCGCCTG
GCTGACCGCCCAACGACCCCCGCCCATTGACGTCAATAATGACGTATGTTCCCATAGTAACGCCAATAGG
GACTTTCCATTGACGTCAATGGGTGGAGTATTTACGGTAAACTGCCCACTTGGCAGTACATCAAGTGTAT
CATATGCCAAGTACGCCCCCTATTGACGTCAATGACGGTAAATGGCCCGCCTGGCATTATGCCCAGTACA
TGACCTTATGGGACTTTCCTACTTGGCAGTACATCTACGTATTAGTCATCGCTATTACCATGCTGATGCG
GTTTTGGCAGTACATCAATGGGCGTGGATAGCGGTTTGACTCACGGGGATTTCCAAGTCTCCACCCCATT
GACGTCAATGGGAGTTTGTTTTGGCACCAAAATCAACGGGACTTTCCAAAATGTCGTAACAACTCCGCCC
CATTGACGCAAATGGGCGGTAGGCGTGTACGGTGGGAGGTCTATATAAGCAGAGCTGGTTTAGTGAACCG
TCAGATCAGATCTTTGTCGATCCTACCATCCACTCGACACACCCGCCAGCGGCCGC
Features (pLannotate 1.2.2; 21 found; start..end, strand, type, name):
      5..1261    +  CDS            N: NCAP_SARS2 - Experimental evidence at protein level: Swiss-Prot protein existence level 1. Packages the positive strand viral genome RNA into a helical ribonucleocapsid (RNP) and plays a fundamental role during virion assembly through its interactions with the viral genome and membrane protein M. Plays an important role in enhancing the efficiency of subgenomic viral RNA transcription as well as viral replication (By similarity). May modulate transforming growth factor-beta signaling by binding host smad3 (By similarity). From Severe acute respiratory syndrome coronavirus 2 (2019-nCoV) (SARS-C
   1283..1609    +  CDS            trxA: THIO_ECO57 - Experimental evidence at protein level: Swiss-Prot protein existence level 1. Participates in various redox reactions through the reversible oxidation of its active center dithiol to a disulfide and catalyzes dithiol-disulfide exchange reactions. From Escherichia coli O157:H7.
   1631..1648    +  CDS            6xHis: 6xHis affinity tag
   1725..1846    -  polyA_signal   SV40 poly(A) signal: SV40 polyadenylation signal
   1869..1938    -  CDS            large T antigen (fragment): large T antigen from SV40 (simian virus 40)
   1961..2007    +  terminator     T7 terminator: transcription terminator for bacteriophage T7 RNA polymerase
   2037..2173    +  terminator     rrnG terminator: transcription terminator from the E. coli ribosomal RNA rrnG operon (Albrechtsen et al., 1991)
   2218..2289    +  misc_feature   3' β-globin insulator: insulator downstream of the human β-globin locus (Farrell et al., 2002)
   2515..3103    -  rep_origin     ori: high-copy-number ColE1/pMB1/pBR322/pUC origin of replication
   3275..3339    -  CDS            bla(M) (fragment): β-lactamase lacking the signal sequence; bla(M); allows cytosolic expression of β-lactamase
   3603..4812    +  promoter       UbC promoter: human ubiquitin C promoter
   4816..5413    +  CDS            PuroR (fragment): puromycin N-acetyltransferase; pac from Streptomyces; confers resistance to puromycin
   5442..5490    +  polyA_signal   poly(A) signal: synthetic polyadenylation signal
   5756..6616    +  CDS            AmpR: β-lactamase; bla; confers resistance to ampicillin, carbenicillin, and related antibiotics
   6629..6765    +  terminator     rrnG terminator: transcription terminator from the E. coli ribosomal RNA rrnG operon (Albrechtsen et al., 1991)
   6910..6981    +  misc_feature   5' β-globin insulator: insulator upstream of the human β-globin locus (Farrell et al., 2002)
   6986..7032    -  terminator     T7 terminator: transcription terminator for bacteriophage T7 RNA polymerase
   7050..7098    -  polyA_signal   poly(A) signal: synthetic polyadenylation signal
   7179..7482    +  enhancer       CMV enhancer: human cytomegalovirus immediate early enhancer
   7555..7572    -  promoter       CMV promoter (fragment): human cytomegalovirus (CMV) immediate early promoter
   7635..7686    +  promoter       CMVd2 promoter: truncated human cytomegalovirus (CMV) immediate early promoter that yields moderately reduced expression relative to the full-length promoter
