[The description below was written by a language model from this plasmid's Addgene catalogue record and pLannotate feature annotations shown in this document.]
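Description:
pGBW-m4133472 is a mammalian expression plasmid built on the pTwist_CMV_Puro_6 backbone for producing the wild-type SARS-CoV-2 nucleocapsid (N) phosphoprotein. It is propagated in E. coli as a high-copy plasmid through a ColE1/pUC-type origin of replication and selected with ampicillin via a full-length β-lactamase (AmpR) gene. For selection in mammalian cells it carries a separate cassette in which the human ubiquitin C (UbC) promoter drives puromycin N-acetyltransferase, followed by a synthetic polyadenylation signal.

The N coding sequence sits downstream of the human cytomegalovirus immediate-early enhancer and promoter elements; the annotation detects the CMV enhancer plus promoter fragments, including one matching a truncated CMVd2 form, while the catalogue entry simply lists CMV as the promoter. N is followed in the same orientation by E. coli thioredoxin (trxA) and a 6xHis tag. This agrees with the recorded C-terminal, backbone-encoded TRX fusion joined through a cleavable TEV protease site, although the TEV site itself is not annotated as a separate feature and presumably lies in the short gap between N and trxA. Thioredoxin is commonly used as a solubility-enhancing partner and the His tag allows metal-affinity purification, with TEV cleavage able to release N from the tags. An SV40 polyadenylation signal lies after the fusion, annotated on the opposite strand.

The expression unit is flanked by T7 and rrnG transcription terminators, a synthetic poly(A) signal upstream of the CMV enhancer, and short 5' and 3' β-globin insulator elements, which help isolate it from neighbouring transcription. The construct is suited to transient or puromycin-selected expression of tagged N protein in mammalian cells for purification, interaction or functional studies.
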