Addgene plasmid #152779: pGBW-m4133472
Purpose: Mammalian expression plasmid for SARS-CoV-2 N (nucleocapsid)
Depositing lab: Ginkgo Bioworks & Benjie Chen. Depositing organization: Ginkgo Bioworks.
Backbone
  Vector backbone: pTwist_CMV_Puro_6
  Backbone size w/o insert (bp): 6080
  Vector type: Mammalian Expression
  Selectable markers: Puromycin
Growth in bacteria
  Bacterial resistance: Ampicillin, 100 μg/mL
  Growth temperature: 37°C
  Growth strain: DH5alpha
  Copy number: High Copy
Gene/Insert
  Gene/Insert name: SARS-CoV-2 N (nucleocapsid) (alt names: nucleocapsid phosphoprotein; N protein)
  Species: Severe acute respiratory syndrome coronavirus 2
  Insert size (bp): 1253
  Mutation: wt
  Entrez Gene: N (a.k.a. GU280_gp10)
  Promoter: CMV
  Tag / fusion protein: Cleavable TEV;TRX (C terminal on backbone)
  Cloning method: Unknown
Resource information
  A portion of this plasmid was derived from a plasmid made by: GinkgoBioworks
Depositor comments: NCBI reference sequence: YP_009724397.2
How to cite: pGBW-m4133472 was a gift from Ginkgo Bioworks & Benjie Chen (Addgene plasmid # 152779 ; http://n2t.net/addgene:152779 ; RRID:Addgene_152779)
